LOCUS       Exported 6354 bp ds-DNA circular SYN 12-MAY-2021
DEFINITION  synthetic circular DNA
ACCESSION   .
VERSION     .
KEYWORDS    pcDNA5/FRT/TO HIS DNAJA2
SOURCE      synthetic DNA construct
  ORGANISM  synthetic DNA construct
REFERENCE   1 (bases 1 to 6354)
  AUTHORS   Hageman J, Kampinga HH
  TITLE     Computational analysis of the human HSPH/HSPA/DNAJ family and
            cloning of a human HSPH/HSPA/DNAJ expression library.
  JOURNAL   Cell Stress Chaperones. 2008 Aug 7. ():.
  PUBMED    18686016
REFERENCE   2 (bases 1 to 6354)
  AUTHORS   .
  TITLE     Direct Submission
  JOURNAL   Exported May 12, 2021 from SnapGene Server 1.1.58
            http://www.snapgene.com
FEATURES             Location/Qualifiers
     source          1..6354
                     /organism="synthetic DNA construct"
                     /mol_type="other DNA"
     primer_bind     complement(44..63)
                     /label=pRS-marker
                     /note="pRS vectors, use to sequence yeast selectable
                     marker"
     enhancer        235..614
                     /label=CMV enhancer
                     /note="human cytomegalovirus immediate early enhancer"
     promoter        615..818
                     /label=CMV promoter
                     /note="human cytomegalovirus (CMV) immediate early
                     promoter"
     primer_bind     769..789
                     /label=CMV-F
                     /note="Human CMV immediate early promoter, forward primer"
     protein_bind    820..838
                     /gene="tetO"
                     /label=tet operator
                     /bound_moiety="tetracycline repressor TetR"
                     /note="bacterial operator O2 for the tetR and tetA genes"
     protein_bind    841..859
                     /gene="tetO"
                     /label=tet operator
                     /bound_moiety="tetracycline repressor TetR"
                     /note="bacterial operator O2 for the tetR and tetA genes"
     primer_bind     869..893
                     /label=LNCX
                     /note="Human CMV promoter, forward primer"
     CDS             996..1013
                     /codon_start=1
                     /product="6xHis affinity tag"
                     /label=6xHis
                     /translation="HHHHHH"
     primer_bind     complement(2306..2323)
                     /label=BGH-rev
                     /note="Bovine growth hormone terminator, reverse primer.
                     Also called BGH reverse"
     polyA_signal    2312..2536
                     /label=bGH poly(A) signal
                     /note="bovine growth hormone polyadenylation signal"
     primer_bind     complement(2669..2688)
                     /label=F1ori-R
                     /note="F1 origin, reverse primer"
     protein_bind    2820..2867
                     /label=FRT
                     /bound_moiety="FLP recombinase from the Saccharomyces
                     cerevisiae 2u plasmid"
                     /note="FLP-mediated recombination occurs in the 8-bp core
                     sequence TCTAGAAA (Turan and Bode, 2011)."
     CDS             2875..3897
                     /codon_start=1
                     /gene="aph(4)-Ia"
                     /product="aminoglycoside phosphotransferase from E. coli"
                     /label=HygR
                     /note="confers resistance to hygromycin"
                     /translation="KKPELTATSVEKFLIEKFDSVSDLMQLSEGEESRAFSFDVGGRGY
                     VLRVNSCADGFYKDRYVYRHFASAALPIPEVLDIGEFSESLTYCISRRAQGVTLQDLPE
                     TELPAVLQPVAEAMDAIAAADLSQTSGFGPFGPQGIGQYTTWRDFICAIADPHVYHWQT
                     VMDDTVSASVAQALDELMLWAEDCPEVRHLVHADFGSNNVLTDNGRITAVIDWSEAMFG
                     DSQYEVANIFFWRPWLACMEQQTRYFERRHPELAGSPRLRAYMLRIGLDQLYQSLVDGN
                     FDDAAWAQGRCDAIVRSGAGTVGRTQIARRSAAVWTDGCVEVLADSGNRRPSTRPRAKE
                     "
     polyA_signal    4027..4148
                     /label=SV40 poly(A) signal
                     /note="SV40 polyadenylation signal"
     primer_bind     complement(4064..4083)
                     /label=SV40pA-R
                     /note="SV40 polyA, reverse primer"
     primer_bind     4118..4137
                     /label=EBV-rev
                     /note="SV40 polyA terminator, reverse primer"
     primer_bind     complement(4197..4213)
                     /label=M13 rev
                     /note="common sequencing primer, one of multiple similar
                     variants"
     primer_bind     complement(4197..4213)
                     /label=M13 Reverse
                     /note="In lacZ gene. Also called M13-rev"
     primer_bind     complement(4210..4232)
                     /label=M13/pUC Reverse
                     /note="In lacZ gene"
     protein_bind    4221..4237
                     /label=lac operator
                     /bound_moiety="lac repressor encoded by lacI"
                     /note="The lac repressor binds to the lac operator to
                     inhibit transcription in E. coli. This inhibition can be
                     relieved by adding lactose or
                     isopropyl-beta-D-thiogalactopyranoside (IPTG)."
     promoter        complement(4245..4275)
                     /label=lac promoter
                     /note="promoter for the E. coli lac operon"
     protein_bind    4290..4311
                     /label=CAP binding site
                     /bound_moiety="E. coli catabolite activator protein"
                     /note="CAP binding activates transcription in the presence
                     of cAMP."
     primer_bind     complement(4428..4445)
                     /label=L4440
                     /note="L4440 vector, forward primer"
     rep_origin      complement(4599..5187)
                     /direction=LEFT
                     /label=ori
                     /note="high-copy-number ColE1/pMB1/pBR322/pUC origin of
                     replication"
     primer_bind     complement(4679..4698)
                     /label=pBR322ori-F
                     /note="pBR322 origin, forward primer"
     CDS             complement(5358..6218)
                     /codon_start=1
                     /gene="bla"
                     /product="beta-lactamase"
                     /label=AmpR
                     /note="confers resistance to ampicillin, carbenicillin, and
                     related antibiotics"
                     /translation="MSIQHFRVALIPFFAAFCLPVFAHPETLVKVKDAEDQLGARVGYI
                     ELDLNSGKILESFRPEERFPMMSTFKVLLCGAVLSRIDAGQEQLGRRIHYSQNDLVEYS
                     PVTEKHLTDGMTVRELCSAAITMSDNTAANLLLTTIGGPKELTAFLHNMGDHVTRLDRW
                     EPELNEAIPNDERDTTMPVAMATTLRKLLTGELLTLASRQQLIDWMEADKVAGPLLRSA
                     LPAGWFIADKSGAGERGSRGIIAALGPDGKPSRIVVIYTTGSQATMDERNRQIAEIGAS
                     LIKHW"
     primer_bind     5981..6000
                     /label=Amp-R
                     /note="Ampicillin resistance gene, reverse primer"
     promoter        complement(6219..6323)
                     /gene="bla"
                     /label=AmpR promoter
ORIGIN
        1 gacggatcgg gagatctccc gatcccctat ggtgcactct cagtacaatc tgctctgatg
       61 ccgcatagtt aagccagtat ctgctccctg cttgtgtgtt ggaggtcgct gagtagtgcg
      121 cgagcaaaat ttaagctaca acaaggcaag gcttgaccga caattgcatg aagaatctgc
      181 ttagggttag gcgttttgcg ctgcttcgcg atgtacgggc cagatatacg cgttgacatt
      241 gattattgac tagttattaa tagtaatcaa ttacggggtc attagttcat agcccatata
      301 tggagttccg cgttacataa cttacggtaa atggcccgcc tggctgaccg cccaacgacc
      361 cccgcccatt gacgtcaata atgacgtatg ttcccatagt aacgccaata gggactttcc
      421 attgacgtca atgggtggag tatttacggt aaactgccca cttggcagta catcaagtgt
      481 atcatatgcc aagtacgccc cctattgacg tcaatgacgg taaatggccc gcctggcatt
      541 atgcccagta catgacctta tgggactttc ctacttggca gtacatctac gtattagtca
      601 tcgctattac catggtgatg cggttttggc agtacatcaa tgggcgtgga tagcggtttg
      661 actcacgggg atttccaagt ctccacccca ttgacgtcaa tgggagtttg ttttggcacc
      721 aaaatcaacg ggactttcca aaatgtcgta acaactccgc cccattgacg caaatgggcg
      781 gtaggcgtgt acggtgggag gtctatataa gcagagctct ccctatcagt gatagagatc
      841 tccctatcag tgatagagat cgtcgacgag ctcgtttagt gaaccgtcag atcgcctgga
      901 gacgccatcc acgctgtttt gacctccata gaagacaccg ggaccgatcc agcctccgga
      961 ctctagcgtt taaacttaag cttctgcaga ccatgcatca tcaccatcac catggatcca
     1021 ccatggctaa cgtggctgac acgaagctgt acgacatcct gggcgtcccg cccggcgcca
     1081 gcgagaacga gctgaagaag gcatacagaa agttagccaa ggaatatcat cctgataaga
     1141 atccaaatgc aggagacaaa tttaaagaaa taagttttgc atatgaagta ctatcaaatc
     1201 ctgagaagcg tgagttatat gacagatacg gagagcaagg tcttcgggaa ggcagcggcg
     1261 gaggtggtgg catggatgat attttctctc acatttttgg tgggggattg ttcggcttca
     1321 tgggcaatca gagtagaagt cgaaatggca gaagaagagg agaggacatg atgcatccac
     1381 tcaaagtatc tttagaagat ctgtataatg gcaagacaac caaactacaa cttagcaaga
     1441 atgtgctctg tagtgcatgc agtggccaag gcggaaagtc tggagctgtc caaaagtgta
     1501 gtgcttgtcg aggtcgaggt gtgcgcatca tgatcagaca gctggctcca gggatggtac
     1561 aacagatgca gtctgtgtgc tctgattgta atggagaagg agaggtaatt aatgaaaaag
     1621 accgctgtaa aaaatgtgaa gggaagaagg tgattaaaga agtcaagatt cttgaagtcc
     1681 acgtagacaa aggcatgaaa catggacaga gaattacatt cactggggaa gcagaccagg
     1741 ccccaggagt ggaacccgga gacattgttc ttttgctaca ggagaaagaa catgaggtat
     1801 ttcagagaga tgggaatgat ttgcacatga catataaaat aggacttgtt gaagctctat
     1861 gtggatttca gttcacattt aagcaccttg atggacgtca gattgtggtg aaataccccc
     1921 ctggcaaagt aattgaacca gggtgtgttc gtgtagttcg aggtgaaggg atgccgcagt
     1981 atcgtaatcc ctttgaaaaa ggtgatcttt acataaagtt tgatgtgcag tttcctgaaa
     2041 acaactggat caacccagac aagctttctg aactagaaga tcttctgcca tctagaccgg
     2101 aagttcctaa cataattgga gaaacagagg aggtagagct tcaggaattt gatagcactc
     2161 gaggctcagg aggtggtcag aggcgtgaag cctataatga tagctctgat gaagaaagca
     2221 gcagccatca tggacctgga gtgcagtgtg cccatcagta agcggccgct cgagtctaga
     2281 gggcccgttt aaacccgctg atcagcctcg actgtgcctt ctagttgcca gccatctgtt
     2341 gtttgcccct cccccgtgcc ttccttgacc ctggaaggtg ccactcccac tgtcctttcc
     2401 taataaaatg aggaaattgc atcgcattgt ctgagtaggt gtcattctat tctggggggt
     2461 ggggtggggc aggacagcaa gggggaggat tgggaagaca atagcaggca tgctggggat
     2521 gcggtgggct ctatggcttc tgaggcggaa agaaccagct ggggctctag ggggtatccc
     2581 cnnnnnnnnn nnnnnnnnnn nnnnnnnnnn nnnnnnnnnn nnnnnnnnnn nnnnnnnnnn
     2641 nnnnnnnnnn nnnnnnnnnn nnnnnnnnnn nnnnnnnnnn nnnnnnnnnn nnnnnnnnnn
     2701 nnnnncnnnn nnnnnnnnnn nnnnnnnnnn nnnnnnnnnn nnnnnnnnnn nnnnnnnnnn
     2761 nnnnnnnnnn nnnnnnnnnn nnnnnnnnnn nnnnnnnagg gtgatggttc acgtacctag
     2821 aagttcctat tccgaagttc ctattctcta gaaagtatag gaacttcctt ggccaaaaag
     2881 cctgaactca ccgcgacgtc tgtcgagaag tttctgatcg aaaagttcga cagcgtctcc
     2941 gacctgatgc agctctcgga gggcgaagaa tctcgtgctt tcagcttcga tgtaggaggg
     3001 cgtggatatg tcctgcgggt aaatagctgc gccgatggtt tctacaaaga tcgttatgtt
     3061 tatcggcact ttgcatcggc cgcgctcccg attccggaag tgcttgacat tggggaattc
     3121 agcgagagcc tgacctattg catctcccgc cgtgcacagg gtgtcacgtt gcaagacctg
     3181 cctgaaaccg aactgcccgc tgttctgcag ccggtcgcgg aggccatgga tgcgatcgct
     3241 gcggccgatc ttagccagac gagcgggttc ggcccattcg gaccgcaagg aatcggtcaa
     3301 tacactacat ggcgtgattt catatgcgcg attgctgatc cccatgtgta tcactggcaa
     3361 actgtgatgg acgacaccgt cagtgcgtcc gtcgcgcagg ctctcgatga gctgatgctt
     3421 tgggccgagg actgccccga agtccggcac ctcgtgcacg cggatttcgg ctccaacaat
     3481 gtcctgacgg acaatggccg cataacagcg gtcattgact ggagcgaggc gatgttcggg
     3541 gattcccaat acgaggtcgc caacatcttc ttctggaggc cgtggttggc ttgtatggag
     3601 cagcagacgc gctacttcga gcggaggcat ccggagcttg caggatcgcc gcggctccgg
     3661 gcgtatatgc tccgcattgg tcttgaccaa ctctatcaga gcttggttga cggcaatttc
     3721 gatgatgcag cttgggcgca gggtcgatgc gacgcaatcg tccgatccgg agccgggact
     3781 gtcgggcgta cacaaatcgc ccgcagaagc gcggccgtct ggaccgatgg ctgtgtagaa
     3841 gtactcgccg atagtggaaa ccgacgcccc agcactcgtc cgagggcaaa ggaatagcac
     3901 gtactacgag atttcgattc caccgccgcc ttctatgaaa ggttgggctt cggaatcgtt
     3961 ttccgggacg ccggctggat gatcctccag cgcggggatc tcatgctgga gttcttcgcc
     4021 caccccaact tgtttattgc agcttataat ggttacaaat aaagcaatag catcacaaat
     4081 ttcacaaata aagcattttt ttcactgcat tctagttgtg gtttgtccaa actcatcaat
     4141 gtatcttatc atgtctgtat accgtcgacc tctagctaga gcttggcgta atcatggtca
     4201 tagctgtttc ctgtgtgaaa ttgttatccg ctcacaattc cacacaacat acgagccgga
     4261 agcataaagt gtaaagcctg gggtgcctaa tgagtgagct aactcacatt aattgcgttg
     4321 cgctcactgc ccgctttcca gtcgggaaac ctgtcgtgcc agctgcatta atgaatcggc
     4381 caacgcgcgg ggagaggcgg tttgcgtatt gggcgctctt ccgcttcctc gctcactgac
     4441 tcgctgcgct cggtcgttcg gctgcggcga gcggtatcag ctcactcaaa ggcggtaata
     4501 cggttatcca cagaatcagg ggataacgca ggaaagaaca tgtgagcaaa aggccagcaa
     4561 aaggccagga accgtaaaaa ggccgcgttg ctggcgtttt tccataggct ccgcccccct
     4621 gacgagcatc acaaaaatcg acgctcaagt cagaggtggc gaaacccgac aggactataa
     4681 agataccagg cgtttccccc tggaagctcc ctcgtgcgct ctcctgttcc gaccctgccg
     4741 cttaccggat acctgtccgc ctttctccct tcgggaagcg tggcgctttc tcatagctca
     4801 cgctgtaggt atctcagttc ggtgtaggtc gttcgctcca agctgggctg tgtgcacgaa
     4861 ccccccgttc agcccgaccg ctgcgcctta tccggtaact atcgtcttga gtccaacccg
     4921 gtaagacacg acttatcgcc actggcagca gccactggta acaggattag cagagcgagg
     4981 tatgtaggcg gtgctacaga gttcttgaag tggtggccta actacggcta cactagaaga
     5041 acagtatttg gtatctgcgc tctgctgaag ccagttacct tcggaaaaag agttggtagc
     5101 tcttgatccg gcaaacaaac caccgctggt agcggtggtt tttttgtttg caagcagcag
     5161 attacgcgca gaaaaaaagg atctcaagaa gatcctttga tcttttctac ggggtctgac
     5221 gctcagtgga acgaaaactc acgttaaggg attttggtca tgagattatc aaaaaggatc
     5281 ttcacctaga tccttttaaa ttaaaaatga agttttaaat caatctaaag tatatatgag
     5341 taaacttggt ctgacagtta ccaatgctta atcagtgagg cacctatctc agcgatctgt
     5401 ctatttcgtt catccatagt tgcctgactc cccgtcgtgt agataactac gatacgggag
     5461 ggcttaccat ctggccccag tgctgcaatg ataccgcgag acccacgctc accggctcca
     5521 gatttatcag caataaacca gccagccgga agggccgagc gcagaagtgg tcctgcaact
     5581 ttatccgcct ccatccagtc tattaattgt tgccgggaag ctagagtaag tagttcgcca
     5641 gttaatagtt tgcgcaacgt tgttgccatt gctacaggca tcgtggtgtc acgctcgtcg
     5701 tttggtatgg cttcattcag ctccggttcc caacgatcaa ggcgagttac atgatccccc
     5761 atgttgtgca aaaaagcggt tagctccttc ggtcctccga tcgttgtcag aagtaagttg
     5821 gccgcagtgt tatcactcat ggttatggca gcactgcata attctcttac tgtcatgcca
     5881 tccgtaagat gcttttctgt gactggtgag tactcaacca agtcattctg agaatagtgt
     5941 atgcggcgac cgagttgctc ttgcccggcg tcaatacggg ataataccgc gccacatagc
     6001 agaactttaa aagtgctcat cattggaaaa cgttcttcgg ggcgaaaact ctcaaggatc
     6061 ttaccgctgt tgagatccag ttcgatgtaa cccactcgtg cacccaactg atcttcagca
     6121 tcttttactt tcaccagcgt ttctgggtga gcaaaaacag gaaggcaaaa tgccgcaaaa
     6181 aagggaataa gggcgacacg gaaatgttga atactcatac tcttcctttt tcaatattat
     6241 tgaagcattt atcagggtta ttgtctcatg agcggataca tatttgaatg tatttagaaa
     6301 aataaacaaa taggggttcc gcgcacattt ccccgaaaag tgccacctga cgtc
//
