[The description below was written by a language model from this plasmid's Addgene catalogue record and the feature table of its GenBank file.]
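Description:
pcDNA5/FRT/TO HIS DNAJA2 is a mammalian expression plasmid built on the Invitrogen pcDNA5/FRT/TO backbone, carrying the human DNAJA2 cDNA (DnaJ/Hsp40 homolog, subfamily A, member 2) with an N-terminal 6xHis tag supplied by the modified backbone. In E. coli it is maintained as a high-copy plasmid through a ColE1/pUC-type origin and selected with ampicillin via the beta-lactamase gene. The insert was cloned between BamHI and NotI sites, both of which remain intact. The DNAJA2 coding region is not annotated as a separate feature in the sequence record, but it lies between the His tag and the bovine growth hormone polyadenylation signal.

Expression is driven by the human CMV immediate early enhancer and promoter, followed by two tandem tet operator (O2) sites. In cells that express the Tet repressor, transcription is held off until tetracycline or doxycycline is added; in cells without the repressor, the promoter behaves constitutively. Downstream of the expression cassette sits an FRT site placed directly in front of a hygromycin resistance coding sequence with an SV40 poly(A) signal. No promoter is annotated upstream of this marker. This fits the standard design, in which FLP-mediated recombination into a genomic FRT site of a suitable host line places the gene behind a resident promoter, so that hygromycin selects for correct single-copy, site-specific integrants.

The construct belongs to a library of human HSPH/HSPA/DNAJ chaperone expression clones and suits transient or stable, inducible expression of His-tagged DNAJA2. The depositor notes that inserts were amplified from a pooled reference RNA derived from ten cell lines. Polymorphisms with possible functional consequences may therefore be present, and clones were sequence-verified only for gene identity.
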