Addgene plasmid #19546: pcDNA5/FRT/TO HIS DNAJA2
Depositing lab: Harm Kampinga. Depositing organization: University Medical Center Groningen. Publication: Computational analysis of the human HSPH/HSPA/DNAJ family and cloning of a human HSPH/HSPA/DNAJ expression library. Hageman J, Kampinga HH. Cell Stress Chaperones. 2009 Jan;14(1):1-21. doi: 10.1007/s12192-008-0060-2. Epub 2008 Aug 7. PubMed 18686016.
Backbone
  Vector backbone: pcDNA5/FRT/TO
  Backbone manufacturer: Invitrogen
  Backbone size w/o insert (bp): 5137
  Vector type: Mammalian Expression
  Selectable markers: Hygromycin
Growth in bacteria
  Bacterial resistance: Ampicillin, 100 μg/mL
  Growth temperature: 37°C
  Growth strain: DH5alpha
  Copy number: High Copy
Gene/Insert
  Gene/Insert name: DnaJ (Hsp40) homolog, subfamily A, member 2 (alt names: DNAJA2; DJ3; CPR3; DJA2; DNAJ; DNJ3; RDJ2; HIRIP4; PRO3015)
  Species: H. sapiens (human)
  Insert size (bp): 1268
  Entrez Gene: DNAJA2 (a.k.a. CPR3, DJ3, DJA2, DNAJ, DNJ3, HIRIP4, PRO3015, RDJ2)
  Tag / fusion protein: His (N terminal on backbone)
  Cloning method: Restriction Enzyme; 5′ cloning site BamHI (not destroyed); 3′ cloning site NotI (not destroyed)
  Sequencing primers: 5′ LNCX; 3′ BGH-rev
Terms and licenses: Academic/Nonprofit Terms; Industry Terms: Not Available to Industry
Depositor comments: Part of the HSP40 gene family Disclaimer: For cloning the various HSP genes, the Stratagene reference RNA for cDNA synthesis was used and genes were amplified from this mixture that originates from 10 different cell lines from different somatic origin and ultimately coming from 10 different individuals. This strategy was used to maximize the chance for the presence of individual HSP transcripts. Users must be aware that this mixture thus represents 20 complete haploid genomes, meaning that for each individual gene there might be polymorphisms that could potentially have functional consequences. The library was sequence verified only for the presence of the correct gene.
How to cite: pcDNA5/FRT/TO HIS DNAJA2 was a gift from Harm Kampinga (Addgene plasmid # 19546 ; http://n2t.net/addgene:19546 ; RRID:Addgene_19546)
