>Addgene plasmid #19546 | pcDNA5/FRT/TO HIS DNAJA2 | addgene partial sequence | sequence record 25323 | 19546 with LNCX
CTGTTTTGACCTCCATAGAAGACACCGGGACCGATCCAGCCTCCGGACTCTAGCGTTTAAACTTAAGCTT
CTGCAGACCATGCATCATCACCATCACCATGGATCCACCATGGCTAACGTGGCTGACACGAAGCTGTACG
ACATCCTGGGCGTCCCGCCCGGCGCCAGCGAGAACGAGCTGAAGAAGGCATACAGAAAGTTAGCCAAGGA
ATATCATCCTGATAAGAATCCAAATGCAGGAGACAAATTTAAAGAAATAAGTTTTGCATATGAAGTACTA
TCAAATCCTGAGAAGCGTGAGTTATATGACAGATACGGAGAGCAAGGTCTTCGGGAAGGCAGCGGCGGAG
GTGGTGGCATGGATGATATTTTCTCTCACATTTTTGGTGGGGGATTGTTCGGCTTCATGGGCAATCAGAG
TAGAAGTCGAAATGGCAGAAGAAGAGGAGAGGACATGATGCATCCACTCAAAGTATCTTTAGAAGATCTG
TATAATGGCAAGACAACCAAACTACAACTTAGCAAGAATGTGCTCTGTAGTGCATGCAGTGGCCAAGGCG
GAAAGTCTGGAGCTGTCCAAAAGTGTAGTGCTTGTCGAGGTCGAGGTGTGCGCATCATGATCAGACAGCT
GGCTCCAGGGATGGTACAACAGATGCAGTCTGTGTGCTCTGATTGTAATGGAGAAGGAGAGGTAATTAAT
GAAAAAGACCGCTGTAAAAAATGTGAAGGGAAGAAGGTGATTAAAGAAGTCAAGATTCTTGAAGTCCACG
TAGACAAAGGCATGAAACATGGACAGAGAATTACATTCACTGGGGAAGCAGACCNGGCCCCNGGAGTGGA
ACCCGGGA
